Addgene plasmid #126720: pZ_lacO-cP-AOX1-eGFP
Purpose: yeast plasmid overexpressing eGFP
Depositing lab: Menghao Cai. Depositing organization: East China University of Science and Technology. Publication: Engineered ethanol-driven biosynthetic system for improving production of acetyl-CoA derived drugs in Crabtree-negative yeast. Liu Y, Bai C, Liu Q, Xu Q, Qian Z, Peng Q, Yu J, Xu M, Zhou X, Zhang Y, Cai M. Metab Eng. 2019 Jul;54:275-284. doi: 10.1016/j.ymben.2019.05.001. Epub 2019 May 9. PubMed 31077813.
Backbone
  Vector backbone: pPICZ B
  Backbone manufacturer: Invitrogen
  Backbone size w/o insert (bp): 3328
  Vector type: Yeast Expression
  Selectable markers: Zeocin
Growth in bacteria
  Bacterial resistance: Bleocin (Zeocin), 50 μg/mL
  Growth temperature: 37°C
  Growth strain: DH5alpha
  Copy number: Unknown
Gene/Insert
  Gene/Insert name: egfp
  Species: Mycobacterium tuberculosis H37Rv
  Insert size (bp): 723
  GenBank ID: AM697669.1
  Tag / fusion protein: 6xHis,Myc (C terminal on insert)
  Cloning method: Gibson Cloning
Terms and licenses: Academic/Nonprofit Terms; Industry Terms: Not Available to Industry
How to cite: pZ_lacO-cP-AOX1-eGFP was a gift from Menghao Cai (Addgene plasmid # 126720 ; http://n2t.net/addgene:126720 ; RRID:Addgene_126720)
