[The description below was written by a language model from this plasmid's Addgene catalogue record and pLannotate feature annotations shown in this document.]
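Description:
pZ_lacO-cP-AOX1-eGFP is a yeast expression plasmid built on the Invitrogen pPICZ B backbone, a vector designed for the methylotrophic yeast Pichia pastoris (Komagataella phaffii). It replicates in E. coli from a high-copy ColE1/pUC-type origin and carries a single dual-host selection cassette. In this cassette, the Sh ble gene (BleoR) sits behind tandem S. cerevisiae TEF1 and bacterial EM7 promoters and is followed by the CYC1 terminator, so Zeocin resistance is expressed in both yeast and bacteria. No yeast replication origin is annotated. This fits the usual use of pPICZ vectors by chromosomal integration, although the record does not describe how this plasmid is delivered.

The payload is an eGFP reporter, annotated as the yeast-enhanced variant yEGFP. It is driven not by the full methanol-inducible AOX1 promoter but by a short fragment of roughly 180 bp, apparently the core promoter ("cP") of the name, with a lac operator placed immediately upstream. The reading frame is followed by the backbone's C-terminal Myc and 6xHis tags (only the His portion is picked up by the annotation) and by the AOX1 terminator. A lacO site fused to a minimal promoter suggests a synthetic promoter that responds to a LacI-based DNA-binding regulator supplied separately, but no such factor is encoded here and the record does not state it. The associated work concerns ethanol-driven biosynthetic systems in a Crabtree-negative yeast, so the plasmid most likely reports the activity of this hybrid promoter by fluorescence.

Two catalogue details look unreliable. The insert species is listed as Mycobacterium tuberculosis, which is unlikely to reflect the origin of a GFP gene. The sequenced plasmid (3,327 nt) is essentially the same size as the stated insert-free backbone, consistent with most of the native AOX1 promoter having been removed.
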