Features (pLannotate 1.2.2; 11 found; start..end, strand, type, name):
     77..93      +  protein_bind   lac operator: The lac repressor binds to the lac operator to inhibit transcription in E. coli. This inhibition can be relieved by adding lactose or isopropyl-β-D-thiogalactopyranoside (IPTG). lac repressor encoded by lacI
    103..281     +  promoter       AOX1 promoter (fragment): Pichia pastoris AOX1; inducible promoter, regulated by methanol
    294..1010    +  CDS            yEGFP: yEGFP is a fluorescent protein published in 1997.
   1120..1137    +  CDS            capTEV™ (fragment): composite tag for in vivo biotinylation, TEV protease cleavage, and 6xHis tagging
   1148..1213    +  CDS            AOX1 (fragment): ALOX1_KOMPC - Experimental evidence at protein level: Swiss-Prot protein existence level 1. Major isoform of alcohol oxidase, which catalyzes the oxidation of methanol to formaldehyde and hydrogen peroxide, the first step in the methanol utilization pathway of methylotrophic yeasts. From Komagataella phaffii (strain ATCC 76273 / CBS 7435 / CECT 11047 / NRRL Y-11430 / Wegner 21-1) (Yeast) (Pichia pastoris).
   1217..1463    +  terminator     AOX1 terminator: Pichia pastoris AOX1; transcription terminator for AOX1
   1484..1891    +  promoter       TEF1 promoter: S. cerevisiae TEF1; promoter for EF-1α
   1898..1945    +  promoter       EM7 promoter: synthetic bacterial promoter&nbsp
   1964..2338    +  CDS            BleoR: antibiotic-binding protein; Sh ble from Streptoalloteichus hindustanus; confers resistance to bleomycin, phleomycin, and Zeocin™
   2404..2651    +  terminator     CYC1 terminator: S. cerevisiae CYC1; transcription terminator for CYC1
   2726..3314    -  rep_origin     ori: high-copy-number ColE1/pMB1/pBR322/pUC origin of replication
>Addgene plasmid #126720 | pZ_lacO-cP-AOX1-eGFP | addgene full sequence | sequence record 248266 | Addgene NGS Result
TCTTTTCTACGGGGTCTGACGCTCAGTGGAACGAAAACTCACGTTAAGGGATTTTGGTCATGAGATCTGT
GTGGAATTGTGAGCGGATAACAATTTCACACACTAACCCCTACTTGACAGCAATATATAAACAGAAGGAA
GCTGCCCTGTCTTAAACCTTTTTTTTTATCATCATTATTAGCTTACTTTCATAATTGCGACTGGTTCCAA
TTGACAAGCTTTTGATTTTAACGACTTTTAACGACAACTTGAGAAGATCAAAAAACAACTAATTATTCGA
AGGATCCTACACCATGGGTTCTAAAGGTGAAGAATTATTCACTGGTGTTGTCCCAATTTTGGTTGAATTA
GATGGTGATGTTAATGGTCACAAATTTTCTGTCTCCGGTGAAGGTGAAGGTGATGCTACTTACGGTAAAT
TGACCTTAAAATTTATTTGTACTACTGGTAAATTGCCAGTTCCATGGCCAACCTTAGTCACTACTTTCGG
TTATGGTGTTCAATGTTTTGCGAGATACCCAGATCATATGAAACAACATGACTTTTTCAAGTCTGCCATG
CCAGAAGGTTATGTTCAAGAAAGAACTATTTTTTTCAAAGATGACGGTAACTACAAGACCAGAGCTGAAG
TCAAGTTTGAAGGTGATACCTTAGTTAATAGAATCGAATTAAAAGGTATTGATTTTAAAGAAGATGGTAA
CATTTTAGGTCACAAATTGGAATACAACTATAACTCTCACAATGTTTACATCATGGCTGACAAACAAAAG
AATGGTATCAAAGTTAACTTCAAAATTAGACACAACATTGAAGATGGTTCTGTTCAATTAGCTGACCATT
ATCAACAAAATACTCCAATTGGTGATGGTCCAGTCTTGTTACCAGACAACCATTACTTATCCACTCAATC
TGCCTTATCCAAAGATCCAAACGAAAAGAGAGACCACATGGTCTTGTTAGAATTTGTTACTGCTGCTGGT
ATTACCCATGGTATGGATGAATTGTACAAATAGACGTGGCCCAGCCGGCCGTCTCGGATCGGTACCTCGA
GCCGCGGCGGCCGCCAGCTTTCTAGAACAAAAACTCATCTCAGAAGAGGATCTGAATAGCGCCGTCGACC
ATCATCATCATCATCATTGAGTTTGTAGCCTTAGACATGACTGTTCCTCAGTTCAAGTTGGGCACTTACG
AGAAGACCGGTCTTGCTAGATTCTAATCAAGAGGATGTCAGAATGCCATTTGCCTGAGAGATGCAGGCTT
CATTTTTGATACTTTTTTATTTGTAACCTATATAGTATAGGATTTTTTTTGTCATTTTGTTTCTTCTCGT
ACGAGCTTGCTCCTGATCAGCCTATCTCGCAGCTGATGAATATCTTGTGGTAGGGGTTTGGGAAAATCAT
TCGAGTTTGATGTTTTTCTTGGTATTTCCCACTCCTCTTCAGAGTACAGAAGATTAAGTGAGACCTTCGT
TTGTGCGGATCCCCCACACACCATAGCTTCAAAATGTTTCTACTCCTTTTTTACTCTTCCAGATTTTCTC
GGACTCCGCGCATCGCCGTACCACTTCAAAACACCCAAGCACAGCATACTAAATTTCCCCTCTTTCTTCC
TCTAGGGTGTCGTTAATTACCCGTACTAAAGGTTTGGAAAAGAAAAAAGAGACCGCCTCGTTTCTTTTTC
TTCGTCGAAAAAGGCAATAAAAATTTTTATCACGTTTCTTTTTCTTGAAAATTTTTTTTTTTGATTTTTT
TCTCTTTCGATGACCTCCCATTGATATTTAAGTTAATAAACGGTCTTCAATTTCTCAAGTTTCAGTTTCA
TTTTTCTTGTTCTATTACAACTTTTTTTACTTCTTGCTCATTAGAAAGAAAGCATAGCAATCTAATCTAA
GGGCGGTGTTGACAATTAATCATCGGCATAGTATATCGGCATAGTATAATACGACAAGGTGAGGAACTAA
ACCATGGCCAAGTTGACCAGTGCCGTTCCGGTGCTCACCGCGCGCGACGTCGCCGGAGCGGTCGAGTTCT
GGACCGACCGGCTCGGGTTCTCCCGGGACTTCGTGGAGGACGACTTCGCCGGTGTGGTCCGGGACGACGT
GACCCTGTTCATCAGCGCGGTCCAGGACCAGGTGGTGCCGGACAACACCCTGGCCTGGGTGTGGGTGCGC
GGCCTGGACGAGCTGTACGCCGAGTGGTCGGAGGTCGTGTCCACGAACTTCCGGGACGCCTCCGGGCCGG
CCATGACCGAGATCGGCGAGCAGCCGTGGGGGCGGGAGTTCGCCCTGCGCGACCCGGCCGGCAACTGCGT
GCACTTCGTGGCCGAGGAGCAGGACTGACACGTCCGACGCGGCCCGACGGGTCCGAGGCCTCGGAGATCC
GTCCCCCTTTTCCTTTGTCGATATCATGTAATTAGTTATGTCACGCTTACATTCACGCCCTCCCCCCACA
TCCGCTCTAACCGAAAAGGAAGGAGTTAGACAACCTGAAGTCTAGGTCCCTATTTATTTTTTTATAGTTA
TGTTAGTATTAAGAACGTTATTTATATTTCAAATTTTTCTTTTTTTTCTGTACAGACGCGTGTACGCATG
TAACATTATACTGAAAACCTTGCTTGAGAAGGTTTTGGGACGCTCGAAGGCTTTAATTTGCAAGCTGGAG
ACCAACATGTGAGCAAAAGGCCAGCAAAAGGCCAGGAACCGTAAAAAGGCCGCGTTGCTGGCGTTTTTCC
ATAGGCTCCGCCCCCCTGACGAGCATCACAAAAATCGACGCTCAAGTCAGAGGTGGCGAAACCCGACAGG
ACTATAAAGATACCAGGCGTTTCCCCCTGGAAGCTCCCTCGTGCGCTCTCCTGTTCCGACCCTGCCGCTT
ACCGGATACCTGTCCGCCTTTCTCCCTTCGGGAAGCGTGGCGCTTTCTCATAGCTCACGCTGTAGGTATC
TCAGTTCGGTGTAGGTCGTTCGCTCCAAGCTGGGCTGTGTGCACGAACCCCCCGTTCAGCCCGACCGCTG
CGCCTTATCCGGTAACTATCGTCTTGAGTCCAACCCGGTAAGACACGACTTATCGCCACTGGCAGCAGCC
ACTGGTAACAGGATTAGCAGAGCGAGGTATGTAGGCGGTGCTACAGAGTTCTTGAAGTGGTGGCCTAACT
ACGGCTACACTAGAAGAACAGTATTTGGTATCTGCGCTCTGCTGAAGCCAGTTACCTTCGGAAAAAGAGT
TGGTAGCTCTTGATCCGGCAAACAAACCACCGCTGGTAGCGGTGGTTTTTTTGTTTGCAAGCAGCAGATT
ACGCGCAGAAAAAAAGGATCTCAAGAAGATCCTTTGA
